Addgene plasmid #219252: SFFV-ERG-Brd 322
Purpose: Transcription factor ERG with a specific barcode assigned.
Depositing lab: Filipe Pereira. Depositing organization: Center for Neuroscience and Cell Biology, University of Coimbra. Publication: A combinatorial transcription factor screening platform for immune cell reprogramming. Kurochkin I, Altman AR, Caiado I, Pertiga-Cabral D, Halitzki E, Minaeva M, Zimmermannova O, Henriques-Oliveira L, Klein D, Nair M, Oliveira D, Cajal LR, Knittel R, Feick C, Ringner M, Martin M, Cirovic B, Pires CF, Rosa FF, Sitnicka E, Theis FJ, Pereira CF. Cell Syst. 2026 Jan 21;17(1):101457. doi: 10.1016/j.cels.2025.101457. Epub 2026 Jan 14. PubMed 41539305.
Backbone
  Vector backbone: SFFV-MCS
  Backbone size w/o insert (bp): 6638
  Vector type: Lentiviral
Growth in bacteria
  Bacterial resistance: Ampicillin, 100 μg/mL
  Growth temperature: 37°C
  Growth strain: NEB Stable
  Copy number: High Copy
Gene/Insert
  Gene/Insert name: ERG
  Species: H. sapiens (human)
  Insert size (bp): 1440
  Entrez Gene: ERG (a.k.a. LMPHM14, erg-3, p55)
  Promoter: The spleen focus-forming virus (SFFV) promoter
  Cloning method: Restriction Enzyme; 5′ cloning site Bsp119I (not destroyed); 3′ cloning site BstHI (not destroyed)
Terms and licenses: Academic/Nonprofit Terms; Industry Terms: Not Available to Industry
Depositor comments: Barcode sequence cloned into XbaI restriction site. Design of plasmid is as follows: SFFV-[TF sequence]-WPRE-[Barcode sequence].
How to cite: SFFV-ERG-Brd 322 was a gift from Filipe Pereira (Addgene plasmid # 219252 ; http://n2t.net/addgene:219252 ; RRID:Addgene_219252)
