[The description below was written by a language model from this plasmid's Addgene catalogue record and pLannotate feature annotations shown in this document.]
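Description:
SFFV-ERG-Brd 322 is a third-generation-style, self-inactivating HIV-1 lentiviral transfer plasmid built on the SFFV-MCS backbone, carrying the human transcription factor ERG together with an assigned DNA barcode. It is maintained in E. coli through a high-copy ColE1/pUC origin and selected with ampicillin via the bla gene. An f1 origin, lac promoter/operator and lacZα remnants, and T7 and T3 promoters are holdovers from a pBluescript-type cloning backbone. No mammalian selection marker or fluorescent reporter appears in the feature table.

The viral genome is transcribed in packaging cells from an RSV promoter fused to a truncated 5' LTR, which makes genomic RNA production independent of Tat. It is followed by the Ψ packaging signal with a gag fragment, the Rev response element for nuclear export of unspliced RNA, and the cPPT/CTS, which aids nuclear import in target cells. Internally, the spleen focus-forming virus LTR promoter, which is strongly active in haematopoietic and many other cell types, drives the roughly 1.4 kb ERG coding sequence, inserted between retained restriction sites in the multiple cloning site. A WPRE downstream enhances transcript stability and expression. According to the depositor, the barcode sits after the WPRE in an XbaI site, although it is not annotated as a separate feature. The cassette ends in a ΔU3 3' LTR, followed by an SV40 poly(A) signal and SV40 origin sequence.

Because the barcode lies within the expressed transcript, it should allow the delivered factor to be identified by sequencing. The plasmid belongs to a barcoded collection for combinatorial transcription factor screening in immune cell reprogramming.
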