Features (pLannotate 1.2.2; 29 found; start..end, strand, type, name):
     94..112     -  promoter       T7 promoter: promoter for bacteriophage T7 RNA polymerase
    120..275     +  CDS            lacZα (fragment): LacZα fragment of β-galactosidase; lacZ fragment
    280..708     +  rep_origin     f1 ori (sequence partly withheld): f1 bacteriophage origin of replication; arrow indicates direction of (+) strand synthesis
    761..865     +  promoter       AmpR promoter: bla
    866..1726    +  CDS            AmpR: β-lactamase; bla; confers resistance to ampicillin, carbenicillin, and related antibiotics
   1897..2485    +  rep_origin     ori: high-copy-number ColE1/pMB1/pBR322/pUC origin of replication
   2668..2760    +  CDS            lacI (fragment): lac repressor; lacI; The lac repressor binds to the lac operator to inhibit transcription in E. coli. This inhibition can be relieved by adding lactose or isopropyl-β-D-thiogalactopyranoside (IPTG).
   2773..2794    +  protein_bind   CAP binding site: CAP binding activates transcription in the presence of cAMP. E. coli catabolite activator protein
   2809..2839    +  promoter       lac promoter: promoter for the E. coli lac operon
   2847..2863    +  protein_bind   lac operator: The lac repressor binds to the lac operator to inhibit transcription in E. coli. This inhibition can be relieved by adding lactose or isopropyl-β-D-thiogalactopyranoside (IPTG). lac repressor encoded by lacI
   2908..2926    +  promoter       T3 promoter: promoter for bacteriophage T3 RNA polymerase
   2954..3180    +  promoter       RSV promoter: Rous sarcoma virus enhancer/promoter
   3181..3361    +  LTR            5' LTR (truncated): truncated 5' long terminal repeat (LTR) from HIV-1
   3408..3533    +  misc_feature   HIV-1 Ψ: packaging signal of human immunodeficiency virus type 1
   3517..3880    +  CDS            HIV-1 gag (fragment): gag protein from human immunodeficiency virus 1; gag
   4026..4259    +  misc_feature   RRE: The Rev response element (RRE) of HIV-1 allows for Rev-dependent mRNA export from the nucleus to the cytoplasm.
   4636..4736    +  CDS            Rev (fragment): human immunodeficiency virus 1 (HIV-1) Rev protein; rev; enhances nuclear export of unspliced and incompletely spliced viral mRNAs
   4755..4872    +  misc_feature   cPPT/CTS: central polypurine tract and central termination sequence of HIV-1
   4906..5307    +  promoter       SFFV promoter: spleen focus-forming virus long terminal repeat (LTR) promoter
   5317..5340    +  misc_feature   MCS (fragment): pBluescript multiple cloning site
   5365..6801    +  CDS            ERG: ERG_HUMAN - Experimental evidence at protein level: Swiss-Prot protein existence level 1. Transcriptional regulator. May participate in transcriptional regulation through the recruitment of SETDB1 histone methyltransferase and subsequent modification of local chromatin structure. From Homo sapiens (Human).
   6812..6837    +  misc_feature   MCS (fragment): pBluescript multiple cloning site
   6837..6896    +  CDS            S (fragment): HBSAG_WHV6 - Experimental evidence at transcript level: Swiss-Prot protein existence level 2. The middle envelope protein plays an important role in the budding of the virion. It is involved in the induction of budding in a nucleocapsid independent way. In this process the majority of envelope proteins bud to form subviral lipoprotein particles of 22 nm of diameter that do not contain a nucleocapsid (By similarity). From Woodchuck hepatitis B virus (isolate w64/pWS23) (WHV).
   7028..7431    +  misc_feature   WPRE: woodchuck hepatitis virus posttranscriptional regulatory element
   7489..7548    +  CDS            nef (fragment): NEF_HV1Z2 - Experimental evidence at protein level: Swiss-Prot protein existence level 1. Extracellular Nef protein targets CD4(+) T-lymphocytes for apoptosis by interacting with CXCR4 surface receptors. From Human immunodeficiency virus type 1 group M subtype D (isolate Z2/CDC-Z34) (HIV-1).
   7550..7783    +  LTR            3' LTR (ΔU3): self-inactivating 3' long terminal repeat (LTR) from HIV-1
   7855..7976    +  polyA_signal   SV40 poly(A) signal: SV40 polyadenylation signal
   7995..8016    +  rep_origin     SV40 ori (fragment): SV40 origin of replication
   8016..73      +  rep_origin     SV40 ori (across the origin): SV40 origin of replication
>Addgene plasmid #219252 | SFFV-ERG-Brd 322 | addgene full sequence | sequence record 473291 | Addgene NGS Result
ATTTATGCAGAGGCCGAGGCCGCCTCGGCCTCTGAGCTATTCCAGAAGTAGTGAGGAGGCTTTTTTGGAG
GCCTAGGGACGTACCCAATTCGCCCTATAGTGAGTCGTATTACGCGCGCTCACTGGCCGTCGTTTTACAA
CGTCGTGACTGGGAAAACCCTGGCGTTACCCAACTTAATCGCCTTGCAGCACATCCCCCTTTCGCCAGCT
GGCGTAATAGCGAAGAGGCCCGCACCGATCGCCCTTCCCAACAGTTGCGCAGCCTGAATGGCGAATGGG
[124 nt withheld, positions 280-403]
C
[91 nt withheld, positions 405-495]
A
[49 nt withheld, positions 497-545]
CCTTTGACGTTGGAGTCCACGTTCTTT
[37 nt withheld, positions 573-609]
ACCCTATCTCGGTCTATTCTTTTGATTTATAAGGGATTTTGCCGATTTCGGCCTATTGGTTAAAAAATGA
GCTGATTTAACAAAAATTTAACGCGAATTTTAACAAAATATTAACGCTTACAATTTAGGTGGCACTTTTC
GGGGAAATGTGCGCGGAACCCCTATTTGTTTATTTTTCTAAATACATTCAAATATGTATCCGCTCATGAG
ACAATAACCCTGATAAATGCTTCAATAATATTGAAAAAGGAAGAGTATGAGTATTCAACATTTCCGTGTC
GCCCTTATTCCCTTTTTTGCGGCATTTTGCCTTCCTGTTTTTGCTCACCCAGAAACGCTGGTGAAAGTAA
AAGATGCTGAAGATCAGTTGGGTGCACGAGTGGGTTACATCGAACTGGATCTCAACAGCGGTAAGATCCT
TGAGAGTTTTCGCCCCGAAGAACGTTTTCCAATGATGAGCACTTTTAAAGTTCTGCTATGTGGCGCGGTA
TTATCCCGTATTGACGCCGGGCAAGAGCAACTCGGTCGCCGCATACACTATTCTCAGAATGACTTGGTTG
AGTACTCACCAGTCACAGAAAAGCATCTTACGGATGGCATGACAGTAAGAGAATTATGCAGTGCTGCCAT
AACCATGAGTGATAACACTGCGGCCAACTTACTTCTGACAACGATCGGAGGACCGAAGGAGCTAACCGCT
TTTTTGCACAACATGGGGGATCATGTAACTCGCCTTGATCGTTGGGAACCGGAGCTGAATGAAGCCATAC
CAAACGACGAGCGTGACACCACGATGCCTGTAGCAATGGCAACAACGTTGCGCAAACTATTAACTGGCGA
ACTACTTACTCTAGCTTCCCGGCAACAATTAATAGACTGGATGGAGGCGGATAAAGTTGCAGGACCACTT
CTGCGCTCGGCCCTTCCGGCTGGCTGGTTTATTGCTGATAAATCTGGAGCCGGTGAGCGTGGGTCTCGCG
GTATCATTGCAGCACTGGGGCCAGATGGTAAGCCCTCCCGTATCGTAGTTATCTACACGACGGGGAGTCA
GGCAACTATGGATGAACGAAATAGACAGATCGCTGAGATAGGTGCCTCACTGATTAAGCATTGGTAACTG
TCAGACCAAGTTTACTCATATATACTTTAGATTGATTTAAAACTTCATTTTTAATTTAAAAGGATCTAGG
TGAAGATCCTTTTTGATAATCTCATGACCAAAATCCCTTAACGTGAGTTTTCGTTCCACTGAGCGTCAGA
CCCCGTAGAAAAGATCAAAGGATCTTCTTGAGATCCTTTTTTTCTGCGCGTAATCTGCTGCTTGCAAACA
AAAAAACCACCGCTACCAGCGGTGGTTTGTTTGCCGGATCAAGAGCTACCAACTCTTTTTCCGAAGGTAA
CTGGCTTCAGCAGAGCGCAGATACCAAATACTGTTCTTCTAGTGTAGCCGTAGTTAGGCCACCACTTCAA
GAACTCTGTAGCACCGCCTACATACCTCGCTCTGCTAATCCTGTTACCAGTGGCTGCTGCCAGTGGCGAT
AAGTCGTGTCTTACCGGGTTGGACTCAAGACGATAGTTACCGGATAAGGCGCAGCGGTCGGGCTGAACGG
GGGGTTCGTGCACACAGCCCAGCTTGGAGCGAACGACCTACACCGAACTGAGATACCTACAGCGTGAGCT
ATGAGAAAGCGCCACGCTTCCCGAAGGGAGAAAGGCGGACAGGTATCCGGTAAGCGGCAGGGTCGGAACA
GGAGAGCGCACGAGGGAGCTTCCAGGGGGAAACGCCTGGTATCTTTATAGTCCTGTCGGGTTTCGCCACC
TCTGACTTGAGCGTCGATTTTTGTGATGCTCGTCAGGGGGGCGGAGCCTATGGAAAAACGCCAGCAACGC
GGCCTTTTTACGGTTCCTGGCCTTTTGCTGGCCTTTTGCTCACATGTTCTTTCCTGCGTTATCCCCTGAT
TCTGTGGATAACCGTATTACCGCCTTTGAGTGAGCTGATACCGCTCGCCGCAGCCGAACGACCGAGCGCA
GCGAGTCAGTGAGCGAGGAAGCGGAAGAGCGCCCAATACGCAAACCGCCTCTCCCCGCGCGTTGGCCGAT
TCATTAATGCAGCTGGCACGACAGGTTTCCCGACTGGAAAGCGGGCAGTGAGCGCAACGCAATTAATGTG
AGTTAGCTCACTCATTAGGCACCCCAGGCTTTACACTTTATGCTTCCGGCTCGTATGTTGTGTGGAATTG
TGAGCGGATAACAATTTCACACAGGAAACAGCTATGACCATGATTACGCCAAGCGCGCAATTAACCCTCA
CTAAAGGGAACAAAAGCTGGAGCTGCAAGCTTAATGTAGTCTTATGCAATACTCTTGTAGTCTTGCAACA
TGGTAACGATGAGTTAGCAACATGCCTTACAAGGAGAGAAAAAGCACCGTGCATGCCGATTGGTGGAAGT
AAGGTGGTACGATCGTGCCTTATTAGGAAGGCAACAGACGGGTCTGACATGGATTGGACGAACCACTGAA
TTGCCGCATTGCAGAGATATTGTATTTAAGTGCCTAGCTCGATACATAAACGGGTCTCTCTGGTTAGACC
AGATCTGAGCCTGGGAGCTCTCTGGCTAACTAGGGAACCCACTGCTTAAGCCTCAATAAAGCTTGCCTTG
AGTGCTTCAAGTAGTGTGTGCCCGTCTGTTGTGTGACTCTGGTAACTAGAGATCCCTCAGACCCTTTTAG
TCAGTGTGGAAAATCTCTAGCAGTGGCGCCCGAACAGGGACTTGAAAGCGAAAGGGAAACCAGAGGAGCT
CTCTCGACGCAGGACTCGGCTTGCTGAAGCGCGCACGGCAAGAGGCGAGGGGCGGCGACTGGTGAGTACG
CCAAAAATTTTGACTAGCGGAGGCTAGAAGGAGAGAGATGGGTGCGAGAGCGTCAGTATTAAGCGGGGGA
GAATTAGATCGCGATGGGAAAAAATTCGGTTAAGGCCAGGGGGAAAGAAAAAATATAAATTAAAACATAT
AGTATGGGCAAGCAGGGAGCTAGAACGATTCGCAGTTAATCCTGGCCTGTTAGAAACATCAGAAGGCTGT
AGACAAATACTGGGACAGCTACAACCATCCCTTCAGACAGGATCAGAAGAACTTAGATCATTATATAATA
CAGTAGCAACCCTCTATTGTGTGCATCAAAGGATAGAGATAAAAGACACCAAGGAAGCTTTAGACAAGAT
AGAGGAAGAGCAAAACAAAAGTAAGACCACCGCACAGCAAGCGGCCGCTGATCTTCAGACCTGGAGGAGG
AGATATGAGGGACAATTGGAGAAGTGAATTATATAAATATAAAGTAGTAAAAATTGAACCATTAGGAGTA
GCACCCACCAAGGCAAAGAGAAGAGTGGTGCAGAGAGAAAAAAGAGCAGTGGGAATAGGAGCTTTGTTCC
TTGGGTTCTTGGGAGCAGCAGGAAGCACTATGGGCGCAGCGTCAATGACGCTGACGGTACAGGCCAGACA
ATTATTGTCTGGTATAGTGCAGCAGCAGAACAATTTGCTGAGGGCTATTGAGGCGCAACAGCATCTGTTG
CAACTCACAGTCTGGGGCATCAAGCAGCTCCAGGCAAGAATCCTGGCTGTGGAAAGATACCTAAAGGATC
AACAGCTCCTGGGGATTTGGGGTTGCTCTGGAAAACTCATTTGCACCACTGCTGTGCCTTGGAATGCTAG
TTGGAGTAATAAATCTCTGGAACAGATTTGGAATCACACGACCTGGATGGAGTGGGACAGAGAAATTAAC
AATTACACAAGCTTAATACACTCCTTAATTGAAGAATCGCAAAACCAGCAAGAAAAGAATGAACAAGAAT
TATTGGAATTAGATAAATGGGCAAGTTTGTGGAATTGGTTTAACATAACAAATTGGCTGTGGTATATAAA
ATTATTCATAATGATAGTAGGAGGCTTGGTAGGTTTAAGAATAGTTTTTGCTGTACTTTCTATAGTGAAT
AGAGTTAGGCAGGGATATTCACCATTATCGTTTCAGACCCACCTCCCAACCCCGAGGGGACCCGACAGGC
CCGAAGGAATAGAAGAAGAAGGTGGAGAGAGAGACAGAGACAGATCCATTCGATTAGTGAACGGATCTCG
ACGGTATCGGTTAACTTTTAAAAGAAAAGGGGGGATTGGGGGGTACAGTGCAGGGGAAAGAATAGTAGAC
ATAATAGCAACAGACATACAAACTAAAGAATTACAAAAACAAATTACAAAAATTCAAAATTTTATCGATC
ACGAGACTAGCCTCGAGCTGGCTGCAGTAACGCCATTTTGCAAGGCATGGAAAAATACCAAACCAAGAAT
AGAGAAGTTCAGATCAAGGGCGGGTACATGAAAATAGCTAACGTTGGGCCAAACAGGATATCTGCGGTGA
GCAGTTTCGGCCCCGGCCCGGGGCCAAGAACAGATGGTCACCGCAGTTTCGGCCCCGGCCCGAGGCCAAG
AACAGATGGTCCCCAGATATGGCCCAACCCTCAGCAGTTTCTTAAGACCCATCAGATGTTTCCAGGCTCC
CCCAAGGACCTGAAATGACCCTGCGCCTTATTTGAATTAACCAATCAGCCTGCTTCTCGCTTCTGTTCGC
GCGCTTCTGCTTCCCGAGCTCTATAAAAGAGCTCACAACCCCTCACTCGGCGCGCCAGTCCTCCGACAGA
CTGAGTCGGCCGGTCGAATCAAGCTTATCGATACCGTCGACGGATCCGCTAGCCCGCGGTTCGAAATGGC
CAGCACTATTAAGGAAGCCTTATCAGTTGTGAGTGAGGACCAGTCGTTGTTTGAGTGTGCCTACGGAACG
CCACACCTGGCTAAGACAGAGATGACCGCGTCCTCCTCCAGCGACTATGGACAGACTTCCAAGATGAGCC
CACGCGTCCCTCAGCAGGATTGGCTGTCTCAACCCCCAGCCAGGGTCACCATCAAAATGGAATGTAACCC
TAGCCAGGTGAATGGCTCAAGGAACTCTCCTGATGAATGCAGTGTGGCCAAAGGCGGGAAGATGGTGGGC
AGCCCAGACACCGTTGGGATGAACTACGGCAGCTACATGGAGGAGAAGCACATGCCACCCCCAAACATGA
CCACGAACGAGCGCAGAGTTATCGTGCCAGCAGATCCTACGCTATGGAGTACAGACCATGTGCGGCAGTG
GCTGGAGTGGGCGGTGAAAGAATATGGCCTTCCAGACGTCAACATCTTGTTATTCCAGAACATCGATGGG
AAGGAACTGTGCAAGATGACCAAGGACGACTTCCAGAGGCTCACCCCCAGCTACAATGCCGACATCCTTC
TCTCACATCTCCACTACCTCAGAGAGACTCCTCTTCCACATTTGACTTCAGATGATGTTGATAAAGCCTT
ACAAAACTCTCCACGGTTAATGCATGCTAGAAACACAGGGGGTGCAGCTTTTATTTTCCCAAATACTTCA
GTATATCCTGAAGCTACGCAAAGAATTACAACTAGGCCAGATTTACCATATGAGCCCCCCAGGAGATCAG
CCTGGACCGGTCACGGCCACCCCACGCCCCAGTCGAAAGCTGCTCAACCATCTCCTTCCACAGTGCCCAA
AACTGAAGACCAGCGTCCTCAGTTAGATCCTTATCAGATTCTTGGACCAACAAGTAGCCGCCTTGCAAAT
CCAGGCAGTGGCCAGATCCAGCTTTGGCAGTTCCTCCTGGAGCTCCTGTCGGACAGCTCCAACTCCAGCT
GCATCACCTGGGAAGGCACCAACGGGGAGTTCAAGATGACGGATCCCGACGAGGTGGCCCGGCGCTGGGG
AGAGCGGAAGAGCAAACCCAACATGAACTACGATAAGCTCAGCCGCGCCCTCCGTTACTACTATGACAAG
AACATCATGACCAAGGTCCATGGGAAGCGCTACGCCTACAAGTTCGACTTCCACGGGATCGCCCAGGCCC
TCCAGCCCCACCCCCCGGAGTCATCTCTGTACAAGTACCCCTCAGACCTCCCGTACATGGGCTCCTATCA
CGCCCACCCACAGAAGATGAACTTTGTGGCGCCCCACCCTCCAGCCCTCCCCGTGACATCTTCCAGTTTT
TTTGCTGCCCCAAACCCATACTGGAATTCACCAACTGGGGGTATATACCCCAACACTAGGCTCCCCACCA
GCCATATGCCTTCTCATCTGGGCACTTACTACTAAACCGGTCGGATCCCCCGGGCTGCAGGAATTCGAGC
ATCTTACCGCCATTTATTCCCATATTTGTTCTGTTTTTCTTGATTTGGGTATACATTTAAATGTTAATAA
AACAAAATGGTGGGGCAATCATTTACATTTTTAGGGATATGTAATTACTAGTTCAGGTGTATTGCCACAA
GACAAACATGTTAAGAAACTTTCCCGTTATTTACGCTCTGTTCCTGTTAATCAACCTCTGGATTACAAAA
TTTGTGAAAGATTGACTGATATTCTTAACTATGTTGCTCCTTTTACGCTGTGTGGATATGCTGCTTTAAT
GCCTCTGTATCATGCTATTGCTTCCCGTACGGCTTTCGTTTTCTCCTCCTTGTATAAATCCTGGTTGCTG
TCTCTTTATGAGGAGTTGTGGCCCGTTGTCCGTCAACGTGGCGTGGTGTGCTCTGTGTTTGCTGACGCAA
CCCCCACTGGCTGGGGCATTGCCACCACCTGTCAACTCCTTTCTGGGACTTTCGCTTTCCCCCTCCCGAT
CGCCACGGCAGAACTCATCGCCGCCTGCCTTGCCCGCTGCTGGACAGGGGCTAGGTTGCTGGGCACTGAT
AATTCCGTGGTGTTGTCGGGGAAGCTGACGTCCTTTGCAATTCGATATCAAGCTGTACCTTCTAGATGTA
CATAATGTCCAGCGCTTCTAGACCAATGACTTACAAGGCAGCTGTAGATCTTAGCCACTTTTTAAAAGAA
AAGGGGGGACTGGAAGGGCTAATTCACTCCCAACGAAGACAAGATCTGCTTTTTGCTTGTACTGGGTCTC
TCTGGTTAGACCAGATCTGAGCCTGGGAGCTCTCTGGCTAACTAGGGAACCCACTGCTTAAGCCTCAATA
AAGCTTGCCTTGAGTGCTTCAAGTAGTGTGTGCCCGTCTGTTGTGTGACTCTGGTAACTAGAGATCCCTC
AGACCCTTTTAGTCAGTGTGGAAAATCTCTAGCAGTAGTAGTTCATGTCATCTTATTATTCAGTATTTAT
AACTTGCAAAGAAATGAATATCAGAGAGTGAGAGGAACTTGTTTATTGCAGCTTATAATGGTTACAAATA
AAGCAATAGCATCACAAATTTCACAAATAAAGCATTTTTTTCACTGCATTCTAGTTGTGGTTTGTCCAAA
CTCATCAATGTATCTTATCATGTCTGGCTCTAGCTATCCCGCCCCTAACTCCGCCCATCCCGCCCCTAAC
TCCGCCCAGTTCCGCCCATTCTCCGCCCCATGGCTGACTAATTTTTTTT
