>Addgene plasmid #219252 | SFFV-ERG-Brd 322 | depositor partial sequence | sequence record 428236 | TF ORF
ATGGCCAGCACTATTAAGGAAGCCTTATCAGTTGTGAGTGAGGACCAGTCGTTGTTTGAGTGTGCCTACG
GAACGCCACACCTGGCTAAGACAGAGATGACCGCGTCCTCCTCCAGCGACTATGGACAGACTTCCAAGAT
GAGCCCACGCGTCCCTCAGCAGGATTGGCTGTCTCAACCCCCAGCCAGGGTCACCATCAAAATGGAATGT
AACCCTAGCCAGGTGAATGGCTCAAGGAACTCTCCTGATGAATGCAGTGTGGCCAAAGGCGGGAAGATGG
TGGGCAGCCCAGACACCGTTGGGATGAACTACGGCAGCTACATGGAGGAGAAGCACATGCCACCCCCAAA
CATGACCACGAACGAGCGCAGAGTTATCGTGCCAGCAGATCCTACGCTATGGAGTACAGACCATGTGCGG
CAGTGGCTGGAGTGGGCGGTGAAAGAATATGGCCTTCCAGACGTCAACATCTTGTTATTCCAGAACATCG
ATGGGAAGGAACTGTGCAAGATGACCAAGGACGACTTCCAGAGGCTCACCCCCAGCTACAATGCCGACAT
CCTTCTCTCACATCTCCACTACCTCAGAGAGACTCCTCTTCCACATTTGACTTCAGATGATGTTGATAAA
GCCTTACAAAACTCTCCACGGTTAATGCATGCTAGAAACACAGGGGGTGCAGCTTTTATTTTCCCAAATA
CTTCAGTATATCCTGAAGCTACGCAAAGAATTACAACTAGGCCAGATTTACCATATGAGCCCCCCAGGAG
ATCAGCCTGGACCGGTCACGGCCACCCCACGCCCCAGTCGAAAGCTGCTCAACCATCTCCTTCCACAGTG
CCCAAAACTGAAGACCAGCGTCCTCAGTTAGATCCTTATCAGATTCTTGGACCAACAAGTAGCCGCCTTG
CAAATCCAGGCAGTGGCCAGATCCAGCTTTGGCAGTTCCTCCTGGAGCTCCTGTCGGACAGCTCCAACTC
CAGCTGCATCACCTGGGAAGGCACCAACGGGGAGTTCAAGATGACGGATCCCGACGAGGTGGCCCGGCGC
TGGGGAGAGCGGAAGAGCAAACCCAACATGAACTACGATAAGCTCAGCCGCGCCCTCCGTTACTACTATG
ACAAGAACATCATGACCAAGGTCCATGGGAAGCGCTACGCCTACAAGTTCGACTTCCACGGGATCGCCCA
GGCCCTCCAGCCCCACCCCCCGGAGTCATCTCTGTACAAGTACCCCTCAGACCTCCCGTACATGGGCTCC
TATCACGCCCACCCACAGAAGATGAACTTTGTGGCGCCCCACCCTCCAGCCCTCCCCGTGACATCTTCCA
GTTTTTTTGCTGCCCCAAACCCATACTGGAATTCACCAACTGGGGGTATATACCCCAACACTAGGCTCCC
CACCAGCCATATGCCTTCTCATCTGGGCACTTACTACTAA
