>Addgene plasmid #219252 | SFFV-ERG-Brd 322 | depositor partial sequence | sequence record 428237 | Barcode sequence
TGTACATAATGTCCAGCGCT
